>Addgene plasmid #190261 | pPOTv7-g418-mCherry | addgene full sequence | sequence record 374842 | Addgene NGS Result
GGGCGAATTGGGCCCGTATAATGCAGACCTGCTGCAAGCTAGGGGCACAGCAAGGTCTTCTGAAATTCAT
GTTTTTTTTTTTTTTACTCTGCATTGCAGTCTCCGCTCTTATTTAGTTTTGCTTTACGTAAGGTCTCGTT
GCTGCCATAAAATAAGCTCTAGTGGAATTCATGATTGAACAAGATGGATTGCACGCAGGTTCTCCGGCCG
CTTGGGTGGAGAGGCTATTCGGCTATGACTGGGCACAACAGACAATCGGCTGCTCTGATGCCGCCGTGTT
CCGGCTGTCAGCGCAGGGGCGCCCGGTTCTTTTTGTCAAGACCGACCTGTCCGGTGCCCTGAATGAACTG
CAGGACGAGGCAGCGCGGCTATCGTGGCTGGCCACGACGGGCGTTCCTTGCGCAGCTGTGCTCGACGTTG
TCACTGAAGCGGGAAGGGACTGGCTGCTATTGGGCGAAGTGCCGGGGCAGGATCTCCTGTCATCTCACCT
TGCTCCTGCCGAGAAAGTATCCATCATGGCTGATGCAATGCGGCGGCTGCATACGCTTGATCCGGCTACC
TGCCCATTCGACCACCAAGCGAAACATCGCATCGAGCGAGCACGTACTCGGATGGAAGCCGGTCTTGTCG
ATCAGGATGATCTGGACGAAGAGCATCAGGGGCTCGCGCCAGCCGAACTGTTCGCCAGGCTCAAGGCGCG
CATGCCCGACGGCGAGGATCTCGTCGTGACCCACGGCGATGCCTGCTTGCCGAATATCATGGTGGAAAAT
GGCCGCTTTTCTGGATTCATCGACTGTGGCCGGCTGGGTGTGGCGGACCGCTATCAGGACATAGCGTTGG
CTACCCGTGATATTGCTGAAGAGCTTGGCGGCGAATGGGCTGACCGCTTCCTCGTGCTTTACGGTATCGC
CGCTCCCGATTCGCAGCGCATCGCCTTCTATCGCCTTCTTGACGAGTTCTTCTGACCATGGTGCCCATTT
AGTTGGCCTTTCCCTTGTCTCGTGTCTTTTCCGTGGAAAGGTTCCCGGAGTAATCTGATGGCACAGCAGG
GAGGTGCGCCTGCAGGTTGGTTAGGAAGGGGGGATGATGTAAAAGAAGAAAATGGGGGGATTCGAGCCCC
ACGCGTTGCTCAAGCTGTGTAGCGCAGGCGTTTCCTTACATATTTCTCTAACAGGCACGGAAGCCTAACA
AATACACTTGGCTTATTTTTTTGCCCCCTCATGTCTTGTACAAATATTTGCGATAGCTTAGCTATCAGCC
ACATTAATCAAACAAGTATACCAACAAGCCCGAAAACAGAAACTCAACTGCAACGGGTACCTATGGGTTC
TGGTAGTGGTTCCGGTTCCGGTTCTAAGCTTGTTAGTAAAGGAGAAGAAAATAACATGGCAATCATTAAG
GAGTTCATGAGATTCAAAGTTCACATGGAAGGTTCTGTAAATGGACATGAATTTGAAATAGAAGGTGAAG
GAGAAGGAAGGCCTTATGAAGGAACCCAAACCGCGAAGCTAAAAGTTACTAAGGGTGGCCCATTACCATT
TGCATGGGATATCCTTAGCCCTCAATTCATGTATGGGTCAAAGGCTTATGTCAAGCACCCCGCCGACATT
CCAGACTATCTAAAGTTATCTTTTCCCGAAGGGTTTAAGTGGGAGCGTGTGATGAACTTCGAAGACGGTG
GCGTGGTAACAGTGACTCAGGATTCGTCCCTGCAAGATGGTGAATTTATCTACAAAGTCAAATTAAGAGG
AACTAACTTTCCATCTGACGGCCCGGTTATGCAAAAAAAGACAATGGGCTGGGAGGCCTCCTCAGAACGA
ATGTACCCTGAAGATGGTGCCTTGAAGGGTGAGATTAAACAAAGATTGAAATTGAAAGATGGTGGACATT
ATGACGCTGAGGTTAAAACGACATACAAAGCTAAGAAACCTGTCCAGCTCCCAGGTGCTTACAATGTAAA
TATAAAACTTGATATTACATCACATAATGAAGATTATACGATAGTTGAACAATACGAAAGGGCTGAGGGG
AGACATAGTACTGGTGGCATGGATGAACTATACAAAGGATCCGGATCAGGATCTGGATCAGGATCGGGTA
GTTAAGAGCTCCGCTGCGCTTAAATGTCTTTCATTATAATCAATGTATAACCTTTATGTAGTATTTCAAT
CTATGCCGCTGTGTACGTGCACTGCGGTGCCTATCCTTCGGCATTAGAGAGTCACTGTTTGTGTAGATCG
TAGCTGCATGTCTGACATCTGGTTCATTAGTGCCGTTTTGAGTCTGCACTGTTGTGCAACTTGATATTCA
TCACTGCACACCAACCGTGTGTTTCCTCCTTTGGGTGCACCCTTTAATCCTTGTCTTCTCCTTTTTTGTC
TCTTTCCCCCTCGAAAAGGTGTCAAACTACTGCCGCATAAACTACGGTTATCCCAAATTTAAGAGAAAGC
AATAAAGCATCAGCTAGCATGATTGAACAAGATGGATTGCACGCAGGTTCTCCGGCCGCTTGGGTGGAGA
GGCTATTCGGCTATGACTGGGCACAACAGACAATCGGCTGCTCTGATGCCGCCGTGTTCCGGCTGTCAGC
GCAGGGGCGCCCGGTTCTTTTTGTCAAGACCGACCTGTCCGGTGCCCTGAATGAACTGCAGGACGAGGCA
GCGCGGCTATCGTGGCTGGCCACGACGGGCGTTCCTTGCGCAGCTGTGCTCGACGTTGTCACTGAAGCGG
GAAGGGACTGGCTGCTATTGGGCGAAGTGCCGGGGCAGGATCTCCTGTCATCTCACCTTGCTCCTGCCGA
GAAAGTATCCATCATGGCTGATGCAATGCGGCGGCTGCATACGCTTGATCCGGCTACCTGCCCATTCGAC
CACCAAGCGAAACATCGCATCGAGCGAGCACGTACTCGGATGGAAGCCGGTCTTGTCGATCAGGATGATC
TGGACGAAGAGCATCAGGGGCTCGCGCCAGCCGAACTGTTCGCCAGGCTCAAGGCGCGCATGCCCGACGG
CGAGGATCTCGTCGTGACCCACGGCGATGCCTGCTTGCCGAATATCATGGTGGAAAATGGCCGCTTTTCT
GGATTCATCGACTGTGGCCGGCTGGGTGTGGCGGACCGCTATCAGGACATAGCGTTGGCTACCCGTGATA
TTGCTGAAGAGCTTGGCGGCGAATGGGCTGACCGCTTCCTCGTGCTTTACGGTATCGCCGCTCCCGATTC
GCAGCGCATCGCCTTCTATCGCCTTCTTGACGAGTTCTTCTGACTCGAGTGCCCATTTAGTTGGCTTTTC
CCTTGTCTCGTGTCTTTTCCGTGGAAAGGTTCCCGGAGTAATCTGATGGCACAGCAGGGAGGTGCGCCTG
CAGGTTGGTTAGGAAGGGGGGATGATGTAAAAGAAGAAAATGGGGGGATTCGAGCCCCGCACAGGTCTCT
CAAATTGGATGCATAGCTTGAGTATTCTATAGTGTCACCTAAATAGCTTGGCGTAATCATGGTCATAGCT
GTTTCCTGTGTGAAATTGTTATCCGCTCACAATTCCACACAACATACGAGCCGGAAGCATAAAGTGTAAA
GCCTGGGGTGCCTAATGAGTGAGCTAACTCACATTAATTGCGTTGCGCTCACTGCCCGCTTTCCAGTCGG
GAAACCTGTCGTGCCAGCTGCATTAATGAATCGGCCAACGCGCGGGGAGAGGCGGTTTGCGTATTGGGCG
CTCTTCCGCTTCCTCGCTCACTGACTCGCTGCGCTCGGTCGTTCGGCTGCGGCGAGCGGTATCAGCTCAC
TCAAAGGCGGTAATACGGTTATCCACAGAATCAGGGGATAACGCAGGAAAGAACATGTGAGCAAAAGGCC
AGCAAAAGGCCAGGAACCGTAAAAAGGCCGCGTTGCTGGCGTTTTTCCATAGGCTCCGCCCCCCTGACGA
GCATCACAAAAATCGACGCTCAAGTCAGAGGTGGCGAAACCCGACAGGACTATAAAGATACCAGGCGTTT
CCCCCTGGAAGCTCCCTCGTGCGCTCTCCTGTTCCGACCCTGCCGCTTACCGGATACCTGTCCGCCTTTC
TCCCTTCGGGAAGCGTGGCGCTTTCTCATAGCTCACGCTGTAGGTATCTCAGTTCGGTGTAGGTCGTTCG
CTCCAAGCTGGGCTGTGTGCACGAACCCCCCGTTCAGCCCGACCGCTGCGCCTTATCCGGTAACTATCGT
CTTGAGTCCAACCCGGTAAGACACGACTTATCGCCACTGGCAGCAGCCACTGGTAACAGGATTAGCAGAG
CGAGGTATGTAGGCGGTGCTACAGAGTTCTTGAAGTGGTGGCCTAACTACGGCTACACTAGAAGAACAGT
ATTTGGTATCTGCGCTCTGCTGAAGCCAGTTACCTTCGGAAAAAGAGTTGGTAGCTCTTGATCCGGCAAA
CAAACCACCGCTGGTAGCGGTGGTTTTTTTGTTTGCAAGCAGCAGATTACGCGCAGAAAAAAAGGATCTC
AAGAAGATCCTTTGATCTTTTCTACGGGGTCTGACGCTCAGTGGAACGAAAACTCACGTTAAGGGATTTT
GGTCATGAGATTATCAAAAAGGATCTTCACCTAGATCCTTTTAAATTAAAAATGAAGTTTTAAATCAATC
TAAAGTATATATGAGTAAACTTGGTCTGACAGTTACCAATGCTTAATCAGTGAGGCACCTATCTCAGCGA
TCTGTCTATTTCGTTCATCCATAGTTGCCTGACTCCCCGTCGTGTAGATAATTACGATACGGGAGGGCTT
ACCATCTGGCCCCAGTGCTGCAATGATACCGCGAGACCCACGCTCACCGGCTCCAGATTTATCAGCAATA
AACCAGCCAGCCGGAAGGGCCGAGCGCAGAAGTGGTCCTGCAACTTTATCCGCCTCCATCCAGTCTATTA
ATTGTTGCCGGGAAGCTAGAGTAAGTAGTTCGCCAGTTAATAGTTTGCGCAACGTTGTTGCCATTGCTAC
AGGCATCGTGGTGTCACGCTCGTCGTTTGGTATGGCTTCATTCAGCTCCGGTTCCCAACGATCAAGGCGA
GTTACATGATCCCCCATGTTGTGCAAAAAAGCGGTTAGCTCCTTCGGTCCTCCGATCGTTGTCAGAAGTA
AGTTGGCCGCAGTGTTATCACTCATGGTTATGGCAGCACTGCATAATTCTCTTACTGTCATGCCATCCGT
AAGATGCTTTTCTGTGACTGGTGAGTACTCAACCAAGTCATTCTGAGAATAGTGTATGCGGCGACCGAGT
TGCTCTTGCCCGGCGTCAATACGGGATAATACCGCGCCACATAGCAGAACTTTAAAAGTGCTCATCATTG
GAAAACGTTCTTCGGGGCGAAAACTCTCAAGGATCTTACCGCTGTTGAGATCCAGTTCGATGTAACCCAC
TCGTGCACCCAACTGATCTTCAGCATCTTTTACTTTCACCAGCGTTTCTGGGTGAGCAAAAACAGGAAGG
CAAAATGCCGCAAAAAAGGGAATAAGGGCGACACGGAAATGTTGAATACTCATACTCTTCCTTTTTCAAT
ATTATTGAAGCATTTATCAGGGTTATTGTCTCATGAGCGGATACATATTTGAATGTATTTAGAAAAATAA
ACAAATAGGGGTTCCGCGCACATTTCCCCGAAAAGTGCCACCTGATGCGGTGTGAAATACCGCACAGATG
CGTAAGGAGAAAATACCGCATCAGGAAATTGTAAGCGTTAATATTTTGTTAAAATTCGCGTTAAATTTTT
GTTAAATCAGCTCATTTTTTAACCAATAGGCCGAAATCGGCAAAATCCCTTATAAATCAAAAGAATAGAC
CGAGATAGGGT
[37 nt withheld, positions 5822-5858]
AAAGAACGTGGACTCCAACGTCAAAGG
[49 nt withheld, positions 5886-5934]
T
[91 nt withheld, positions 5936-6026]
G
[98 nt withheld, positions 6028-6125]
ACTTAATGCGCCGCTACAGGGCGCGTCCATTCGCCATTCAGGCTGCGCAACTGTTGGGAAGGGCGATCGG
TGCGGGCCTCTTCGCTATTACGCCAGCTGGCGAAAGGGGGATGTGCTGCAAGGCGATTAAGTTGGGTAAC
GCCAGGGTTTTCCCAGTCACGACGTTGTAAAACGACGGCCAGTGAATTGTAATACGACTCACTATA
Features (pLannotate 1.2.2; 15 found; start..end, strand, type, name):
    171..962     +  CDS            neo: KKA2_KLEPN - Also known as kan, nptII. Experimental evidence at protein level: Swiss-Prot protein existence level 1. Resistance to kanamycin, neomycin, paromomycin, ribostamycin, butirosin and gentamicin B. From Klebsiella pneumoniae.
   1359..2066    +  CDS            mCherry: mCherry is a basic (constitutively fluorescent) red fluorescent protein published in 2004, derived from Discosoma sp.. It is reported to be a very rapidly-maturing monomer with low acid sensitivity.
   2469..3260    +  CDS            neo: KKA2_KLEPN - Also known as kan, nptII. Experimental evidence at protein level: Swiss-Prot protein existence level 1. Resistance to kanamycin, neomycin, paromomycin, ribostamycin, butirosin and gentamicin B. From Klebsiella pneumoniae.
   3456..3474    -  promoter       SP6 promoter: promoter for bacteriophage SP6 RNA polymerase
   3516..3532    -  protein_bind   lac operator: The lac repressor binds to the lac operator to inhibit transcription in E. coli. This inhibition can be relieved by adding lactose or isopropyl-β-D-thiogalactopyranoside (IPTG). lac repressor encoded by lacI
   3540..3570    -  promoter       lac promoter: promoter for the E. coli lac operon
   3585..3606    -  protein_bind   CAP binding site: CAP binding activates transcription in the presence of cAMP. E. coli catabolite activator protein
   3619..3711    -  CDS            lacI (fragment): lac repressor; lacI; The lac repressor binds to the lac operator to inhibit transcription in E. coli. This inhibition can be relieved by adding lactose or isopropyl-β-D-thiogalactopyranoside (IPTG).
   3894..4482    -  rep_origin     ori: high-copy-number ColE1/pMB1/pBR322/pUC origin of replication
   4653..5513    -  CDS            AmpR: β-lactamase; bla; confers resistance to ampicillin, carbenicillin, and related antibiotics
   5514..5618    -  promoter       AmpR promoter: bla
   5645..5695    +  misc_feature   bom (fragment): basis of mobility region from pBR322
   5696..6151    -  rep_origin     f1 ori (sequence partly withheld): f1 bacteriophage origin of replication; arrow indicates direction of (+) strand synthesis
   6155..6312    -  CDS            lacZα (fragment): LacZα fragment of β-galactosidase; lacZ fragment
   6315..2       +  promoter       T7 promoter (across the origin): promoter for bacteriophage T7 RNA polymerase
