[The description below was written by a language model from this plasmid's Addgene catalogue record and pLannotate feature annotations shown in this document.]
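Description:
pPOTv7-g418-mCherry is a PCR-only tagging (pPOT) template plasmid for endogenous gene tagging in Trypanosoma brucei. It is not intended to be maintained or expressed as a plasmid in the parasite. Instead, it serves as a template from which a tagging cassette is amplified, typically with long primers that add short homology arms to direct integration at the target locus. In E. coli it is a high-copy plasmid with a ColE1/pUC-type origin and ampicillin selection through the AmpR β-lactamase gene and its own promoter. The backbone also carries standard cloning-vector remnants: an f1 origin, fragments of lacZα and lacI, the lac promoter/operator region, and flanking T7 and SP6 phage promoters. None of these are part of the tagging function.

The payload, as annotated, is an mCherry coding sequence flanked on each side by a copy of the neo (nptII, aminoglycoside phosphotransferase) gene, all in the same orientation. neo matches the G418 marker indicated in the plasmid name. This symmetrical layout fits the pPOT principle that one template can yield either an N-terminal amplicon (marker followed by tag) or a C-terminal amplicon (tag followed by marker), depending on the primers chosen. The record itself does not spell this out. mCherry sits between retained HindIII and BamHI sites, which should allow the fluorescent protein module to be exchanged. The promoter is listed as "read through", meaning no dedicated promoter is present and expression depends on transcription of the tagged locus after integration. The unannotated regions between the coding sequences presumably contain trypanosome RNA-processing and linker sequences, but the feature table does not identify them. The construct is used to produce red-fluorescent fusion proteins expressed from their native loci for localization studies.
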