Addgene plasmid #190261: pPOTv7-g418-mCherry
Purpose: Trypanosoma brucei PCR only tagging (pPOT) vector for endogenous gene tagging
Depositing lab: Sue Vaughan. Depositing organization: Oxford Brookes University. Publication: A comprehensive toolkit for protein localization and functional analysis in trypanosomatids. Paterou A, Saez Conde J, Tyc J, Sunter JD, Vaughan S, Gull K, Dean S. Open Biol. 2025 Apr;15(4):240361. doi: 10.1098/rsob.240361. Epub 2025 Apr 2. PubMed 40169015.
Backbone
  Vector backbone: pPOT
  Vector type: for endogenous gene tagging
Growth in bacteria
  Bacterial resistance: Ampicillin, 100 μg/mL
  Growth temperature: 37°C
  Growth strain: NEB Stable
  Copy number: High Copy
Gene/Insert
  Gene/Insert name: mCherry
  Species: Synthetic
  Promoter: read through
  Cloning method: Restriction Enzyme; 5′ cloning site HindIII (not destroyed); 3′ cloning site BamHI (not destroyed)
  Sequencing primers: 5′ cTATGGGTTCTGGTAGTG; 3′ cTTAACTACCCGATCCTG
Terms and licenses: Academic/Nonprofit Terms; Industry Terms: Not Available to Industry
Depositor comments: Please visit https://doi.org/10.1101/2023.04.21.537815 for bioRxiv preprint.
How to cite: pPOTv7-g418-mCherry was a gift from Sue Vaughan (Addgene plasmid # 190261 ; http://n2t.net/addgene:190261 ; RRID:Addgene_190261)
